Addgene plasmid #113398: pKDsgRNA-FRT
Purpose: expresses gRNA for Cas9 FRT targetting
Depositing lab: Jan Michiels. Depositing organization: Katholieke Universiteit Leuven. Publication: CRISPR-FRT targets shared sites in a knock-out collection for off-the-shelf genome editing. Swings T, Marciano DC, Atri B, Bosserman RE, Wang C, Leysen M, Bonte C, Schalck T, Furey I, Van den Bergh B, Verstraeten N, Christie PJ, Herman C, Lichtarge O, Michiels J. Nat Commun. 2018 Jun 8;9(1):2231. doi: 10.1038/s41467-018-04651-5. PubMed 29884781.
Backbone
  Vector backbone: pKDsgRNA-ack
  Backbone manufacturer: Prather lab
  Backbone size w/o insert (bp): 6959
  Total vector size (bp): 6962
  Modifications to backbone: gRNA that targets the FRT sequence
  Vector type: Bacterial Expression, CRISPR
Growth in bacteria
  Bacterial resistance: Spectinomycin, 50 μg/mL
  Growth temperature: 30°C
  Growth strain: DH5alpha
  Growth instructions: Grow on 30°C an select with Spectinomycin (40 mg/L)
  Copy number: Low Copy
Gene/Insert
  Gene/Insert name: exo, beta, gam, sgRNA-FRT
  gRNA/shRNA sequence: FRT (flippase recognition target)
  Cloning method: Gibson Cloning
  Sequencing primers: 5′ GCCTGCAGTCTAGACTCGAG; 3′ AGCTTTCGCTAAGGATGATTT
Terms and licenses: Academic/Nonprofit Terms; Industry Terms: Not Available to Industry
Depositor comments: Must be used in combination with plasmid pCas9-CR4 (Addgene plasmid # 62655) to express Cas9.
How to cite: pKDsgRNA-FRT was a gift from Jan Michiels (Addgene plasmid # 113398 ; http://n2t.net/addgene:113398 ; RRID:Addgene_113398)
