[The description below was written by a language model from this plasmid's Addgene catalogue record and pLannotate feature annotations shown in this document.]
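Description:
pKDsgRNA-FRT is a low-copy bacterial CRISPR helper plasmid, derived from pKDsgRNA-ack, that combines the λ Red recombineering functions with a single guide RNA directed at the FRT (flippase recognition target) sequence. It replicates from the pSC101 origin using the temperature-sensitive Rep101 (A56V) protein. This makes maintenance dependent on a permissive temperature and in principle allows the plasmid to be cured by raising it. Selection relies on the aadA (SmR) gene, which confers spectinomycin and streptomycin resistance and is driven by a bla-type promoter. The catalogue lists a total size of 6,962 bp, slightly larger than the 6,928 nt sequenced record from which the feature table was generated.

The plasmid carries two payloads. In the first, the araBAD promoter, controlled by a divergently transcribed araC regulator, gives arabinose-inducible expression of gam, bet and exo, terminated by λ tL3. Gam blocks the host RecBCD nuclease, Exo resects double-stranded DNA to leave 3′ single-stranded tails, and Beta anneals single strands to complementary targets. The second payload is the sgRNA cassette. A 20-nt spacer, annotated as an FRT fragment, sits directly upstream of the Streptococcus pyogenes gRNA scaffold and is followed by rrnB terminator sequence. A tet operator and a short tet-regulated promoter match lie just upstream, suggesting TetR-controlled guide expression, although the record does not name the promoter explicitly and no tetR gene is annotated on this plasmid.

No Cas9 is encoded, and the depositor states that the plasmid must be paired with pCas9-CR4. The system is intended for "CRISPR-FRT" genome editing, in which Cas9 cuts the FRT sites shared across strains of a knock-out collection, so one guide can serve for editing at many loci.
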