Features (pLannotate 1.2.2; 19 found; start..end, strand, type, name):
      1..285     +  promoter       araBAD promoter: araBAD; promoter of the L-arabinose operon of E. coli; the araC regulatory gene is transcribed in the opposite direction (Guzman et al., 1995)
    329..745     +  CDS            Gam: inhibitor of the host RecBCD nuclease in the λ Red system; gam; protects the double-stranded DNA substrate for recombination
    751..1536    +  CDS            Beta: single-stranded DNA binding recombinase in the λ Red system; bet; mediates pairing of a single-stranded DNA with a complementary target
   1533..2213    +  CDS            Exo: 5' to 3' double-stranded DNA exonuclease in the λ Red system; exo; creates 3' single-stranded DNA tails
   2214..2458    +  terminator     λ tL3 terminator: transcription terminator tL3 from phage λ
   2581..3531    -  CDS            Rep101(Ts): temperature-sensitive version of the RepA protein needed for replication with the pSC101 origin (Armstrong et al., 1984); rep101 encoding an A56V mutation
   3579..3801    -  rep_origin     pSC101 ori: low-copy replication origin that requires the Rep101 protein
   4336..4357    -  terminator     bacterial terminator (fragment): putative bacterial transcription terminator
   4367..4385    +  protein_bind   tet operator: tetO; bacterial operator O2 for the tetR and tetA genes tetracycline repressor TetR
   4391..4410    +  promoter       H1-2O2 promoter (fragment): doxycycline-inducible variant of the human H1 RNA promoter (Henriksen et al., 2007)
   4421..4440    -  protein_bind   FRT (minimal) (fragment): supports FLP-mediated excision but not integration (Turan and Bode, 2011) FLP recombinase from the Saccharomyces cerevisiae 2μ plasmid
   4441..4516    +  misc_RNA       gRNA scaffold: guide RNA scaffold for the Streptococcus pyogenes CRISPR/Cas9 system
   4582..4599    +  CDS            capTEV™ (fragment): composite tag for in vivo biotinylation, TEV protease cleavage, and 6xHis tagging
   4706..4821    +  ncRNA          5S rRNA: Accession: RF00001 - 5S ribosomal RNA
   4825..4871    +  terminator     rrnB T1 terminator: transcription terminator T1 from the E. coli rrnB gene
   5010..5801    -  CDS            SmR: aminoglycoside adenylyltransferase (Murphy, 1985); aadA; confers resistance to spectinomycin and streptomycin
   5802..5893    -  promoter       AmpR promoter: bla
   5917..5987    -  promoter       AmpR promoter (fragment): bla
   6027..6902    -  CDS            araC: ARAC_ECOLI - Experimental evidence at protein level: Swiss-Prot protein existence level 1. Transcription factor that regulates the expression of several genes involved in the transport and metabolism of L-arabinose (PubMed:4362626, PubMed:328165, PubMed:6251457, PubMed:2962192, PubMed:6319708, PubMed:2231717, PubMed:1447222). Functions both as a positive and a negative regulator (PubMed:328165, PubMed:6251457). In the presence of arabinose, activates the expression of the araBAD, araE, araFGH and araJ promoters (PubMed:4362626, PubMed:328165, PubMed:6251457, PubMed:2962192, PubMed:6319708, Pub
>Addgene plasmid #113398 | pKDsgRNA-FRT | addgene full sequence | sequence record 218622 | Addgene NGS Result
AAGAAACCAATTGTCCATATTGCATCAGACATTGCCGTCACTGCGTCTTTTACTGGCTCTTCTCGCTAAC
CAAACCGGTAACCCCGCTTATTAAAAGCATTCTGTAACAAAGCGGGACCAAAGCCATGACAAAAACGCGT
AACAAAAGTGTCTATAATCACGGCAGAAAAGTCCACATTGATTATTTGCACGGCGTCACACTTTGCTATG
CCATAGCATTTTTATCCATAAGATTAGCGGATCCTACCTGACGCTTTTTATCGCAACTCTCTACTGTTTC
TCCATACCCGTTTTTTTGGGAATTCGAGCTCTAAGGAGGTTATAAAAAATGGATATTAATACTGAAACTG
AGATCAAGCAAAAGCATTCACTAACCCCCTTTCCTGTTTTCCTAATCAGCCCGGCATTTCGCGGGCGATA
TTTTCACAGCTATTTCAGGAGTTCAGCCATGAACGCTTATTACATTCAGGATCGTCTTGAGGCTCAGAGC
TGGGCGCGTCACTACCAGCAGCTCGCCCGTGAAGAGAAAGAGGCAGAACTGGCAGACGACATGGAAAAAG
GCCTGCCCCAGCACCTGTTTGAATCGCTATGCATCGATCATTTGCAACGCCACGGGGCCAGCAAAAAATC
CATTACCCGTGCGTTTGATGACGATGTTGAGTTTCAGGAGCGCATGGCAGAACACATCCGGTACATGGTT
GAAACCATTGCTCACCACCAGGTTGATATTGATTCAGAGGTATAAAACGAATGAGTACTGCACTCGCAAC
GCTGGCTGGGAAGCTGGCTGAACGTGTCGGCATGGATTCTGTCGACCCACAGGAACTGATCACCACTCTT
CGCCAGACGGCATTTAAAGGTGATGCCAGCGATGCGCAGTTCATCGCATTACTGATCGTTGCCAACCAGT
ACGGCCTTAATCCGTGGACGAAAGAAATTTACGCCTTTCCTGATAAGCAGAATGGCATCGTTCCGGTGGT
GGGCGTTGATGGCTGGTCCCGCATCATCAATGAAAACCAGCAGTTTGATGGCATGGACTTTGAGCAGGAC
AATGAATCCTGTACATGCCGGATTTACCGCAAGGACCGTAATCATCCGATCTGCGTTACCGAATGGATGG
ATGAATGCCGCCGCGAACCATTCAAAACTCGCGAAGGCAGAGAAATCACGGGGCCGTGGCAGTCGCATCC
CAAACGGATGTTACGTCATAAAGCCATGATTCAGTGTGCCCGTCTGGCCTTCGGATTTGCTGGTATCTAT
GACAAGGATGAAGCCGAGCGCATTGTCGAAAATACTGCATACACTGCAGAACGTCAGCCGGAACGCGACA
TCACTCCGGTTAACGATGAAACCATGCAGGAGATTAACACTCTGCTGATCGCCCTGGATAAAACATGGGA
TGACGACTTATTGCCGCTCTGTTCCCAGATATTTCGCCGCGACATTCGTGCATCGTCAGAACTGACACAG
GCCGAAGCAGTAAAAGCTCTTGGATTCCTGAAACAGAAAGCCGCAGAGCAGAAGGTGGCAGCATGACACC
GGACATTATCCTGCAGCGTACCGGGATCGATGTGAGAGCTGTCGAACAGGGGGATGATGCGTGGCACAAA
TTACGGCTCGGCGTCATCACCGCTTCAGAAGTTCACAACGTGATAGCAAAACCCCGCTCCGGAAAGAAGT
GGCCTGACATGAAAATGTCCTACTTCCACACCCTGCTTGCTGAGGTTTGCACCGGTGTGGCTCCGGAAGT
TAACGCTAAAGCACTGGCCTGGGGAAAACAGTACGAGAACGACGCCAGAACCCTGTTTGAATTCACTTCC
GGCGTGAATGTTACTGAATCCCCGATCATCTATCGCGACGAAAGTATGCGTACCGCCTGCTCTCCCGATG
GTTTATGCAGTGACGGCAACGGCCTTGAACTGAAATGCCCGTTTACCTCCCGGGATTTCATGAAGTTCCG
GCTCGGTGGTTTCGAGGCCATAAAGTCAGCTTACATGGCCCAGGTGCAGTACAGCATGTGGGTGACGCGA
AAAAATGCCTGGTACTTTGCCAACTATGACCCGCGTATGAAGCGTGAAGGCCTGCATTATGTCGTGATTG
AGCGGGATGAAAAGTACATGGCGAGTTTTGACGAGATCGTGCCGGAGTTCATCGAAAAAATGGACGAGGC
ACTGGCTGAAATTGGTTTTGTATTTGGGGAGCAATGGCGATGACGCATCCTCACGATAATATCCGGGTAG
GCGCAATCACTTTCGTCTACTCCGTTACAAAGCGAGGCTGGGTATTTCCCGGCCTTTCTGTTATCCGAAA
TCCACTGAAAGCACAGCGGCTGGCTGAGGAGATAAATAATAAACGAGGGGCTGTATGCACAAAGCATCTT
CTGTTGAGTTAAGAACGAGTATCGAGATGGCACATAGCCTTGCTCAAATTGGAATCAGGTTTGTGCCAAT
ACCAGTAGAAACAGACGAAGAATCCATGGGTATGGACAGTTTTCCCTTTGATATGTAACGGTGAACAGTT
GTTCTACTTTTGTTTGTTAGTCTTGATGCTTCACTGATAGATACAAGAGCCATAAGAACCTCAGATCCTT
CCGTATTTAGCCAGTATGTTCTCTAGTGTGGTTCGTTGTTTTTGCGTGAGCCATGAGAACGAACCATTGA
GATCATACTTACTTTGCATGTCACTCAAAAATTTTGCCTCAAAACTGGTGAGCTGAATTTTTGCAGTTAA
AGCATCGTGTAGTGTTTTTCTTAGTCCGTTATGTAGGTAGGAATCTGATGTAATGGTTGTTGGTATTTTG
TCACCATTCATTTTTATCTGGTTGTTCTCAAGTTCGGTTACGAGATCCATTTGTCTATCTAGTTCAACTT
GGAAAATCAACGTATCAGTCGGGCGGCCTCGCTTATCAACCACCAATTTCATATTGCTGTAAGTGTTTAA
ATCTTTACTTATTGGTTTCAAAACCCATTGGTTAAGCCTTTTAAACTCATGGTAGTTATTTTCAAGCATT
AACATGAACTTAAATTCATCAAGGCTAATCTCTATATTTGCCTTGTGAGTTTTCTTTTGTGTTAGTTCTT
TTAATAACCACTCATAAATCCTCATAGAGTATTTGTTTTCAAAAGACTTAACATGTTCCAGATTATATTT
TATGAATTTTTTTAACTGGAAAAGATAAGGCAATATCTCTTCACTAAAAACTAATTCTAATTTTTCGCTT
GAGAACTTGGCATAGTTTGTCCACTGGAAAATCTCAAAGCCTTTAACCAAAGGATTCCTGATTTCCACAG
TTCTCGTCATCAGCTCTCTGGTTGCTTTAGCTAATACACCATAAGCATTTTCCCTACTGATGTTCATCAT
CTGAACGTATTGGTTATAAGTGAACGATACCGTCCGTTCTTTCCTTGTAGGGTTTTCAATCGTGGGGTTG
AGTAGTGCCACACAGCATAAAATTAGCTTGGTTTCATGCTCCGTTAAGTCATAGCGACTAATCGCTAGTT
CATTTGCTTTGAAAACAACTAATTCAGACATACATCTCAATTGGTCTAGGTGATTTTAATCACTATACCA
ATTGAGATGGGCTAGTCAATGATAATTACTAGTCCTTTTCCTTTGAGTTGTGGGTATCTGTAAATTCTGC
TAGACCTTTGCTGGAAAACTTGTAAATTCTGCTAGACCCTCTGTAAATTCCGCTAGACCTTTGTGTGTTT
TTTTTGTTTATATTCAAGTGGTTATAATTTATAGAATAAAGAAAGAATAAAAAAAGATAAAAAGAATAGA
TCCCAGCCCTGTGTATAACTCACTACTTTAGTCAGTTCCGCAGTATTACAAAAGGATGTCGCAAACGCTG
TTTGCTCCTCTACAAAACAGACCTTAAAACCCTAAAGGCTTAAGTAGCACCCTCGCAAGCTCGGTTGCGG
CCGCAATCGGGCAAATCGCTGAATATTCCTTTTGTCTCCGACCATCAGGCACCTGAGTCGCTGTCTTTTT
CGTGACATTCAGTTCGCTGCGCTCACGGCTCTGGCAGTGAATGGGGGTAAATGGCACTACAGGCGCCTTT
TATGGATTCATGCAAGGAAACTACCCATAATACAAGAAAAGCCCGTCACGGGCTTCTCAGGGCGTTTTAT
GGCGGGTCTGCTATGTGGTGCTATCTGACTTTTTGCTGTTCAGCAGTTCCTGCCCTCTGATTTTCCAGTC
TGACCACTTCGGATTATCCCGTGACAGGTCATTCAGACTGGCTAATGCACCCAGTAAGGCAGCGGTATCA
TCAACGGGGTCTGACGCTCAGTGGAACGAAAACTCACGTTAAGGGATTTTGGTCATGAGATTATCAGCTT
TCGCTAAGGATGATTTCTGGAATTCTTCCCTATCAGTGATAGAGATTGACATCCCTATCAGTGATAGAGA
TACTGAGCACTCCTATACTTTCTAGAGAATGTTTTAGAGCTAGAAATAGCAAGTTAAAATAAGGCTAGTC
CGTTATCAACTTGAAAAAGTGGCACCGAGTCGGTGCTTTTTTTGAAGCTTGGGCCCGAACAAAAACTCAT
CTCAGAAGAGGATCTGAATAGCGCCGTCGACCATCATCATCATCATCATTGAGTTTAAACGGTCTCCAGC
TTGGCTGTTTTGGCGGATGAGAGAAGATTTTCAGCCTGATACAGATTAAATCAGAACGCAGAAGCGGTCT
GATAAAACAGAATTTGCCTGGCGGCAGTAGCGCGGTGGTCCCACCTGACCCCATGCCGAACTCAGAAGTG
AAACGCCGTAGCGCCGATGGTAGTGTGGGGTCTCCCCATGCGAGAGTAGGGAACTGCCAGGCATCAAATA
AAACGAAAGGCTCAGTCGAAAGACTGGGCCTTTCGTTTTATCTGTTGTTTGTCGGTGAACTGGATCCTTA
CTCGAGTCTAGACTGCAGGCGGATCTTCACCTAGATCCTTTTAAATTAAAAATGAAGTTTTAAATCAATC
TAAAGTATATATGAGTAAACTTGGTCTGCTGACAGGACATTATTTGCCGACTACCTTGGTGATCTCGCCT
TTCACGTAGTGGACAAATTCTTCCAACTGATCTGCGCGCGAGGCCAAGCGATCTTCTTCTTGTCCAAGAT
AAGCCTGTCTAGCTTCAAGTATGACGGGCTGATACTGGGCCGGCAGGCGCTCCATTGCCCAGTCGGCAGC
GACATCCTTCGGCGCGATTTTGCCGGTTACTGCGCTGTACCAAATGCGGGACAACGTAAGCACTACATTT
CGCTCATCGCCAGCCCAGTCGGGCGGCGAGTTCCATAGCGTTAAGGTTTCATTTAGCGCCTCAAATAGAT
CCTGTTCAGGAACCGGATCAAAGAGTTCCTCCGCCGCTGGACCTACCAAGGCAACGCTATGTTCTCTTGC
TTTTGTCAGCAAGATAGCCAGATCAATGTCGATCGTGGCTGGCTCGAAGATACCTGCAAGAATGTCATTG
CGCTGCCATTCTCCAAATTGCAGTTCGCGCTTAGCTGGATAACGCCACGGAATGATGTCGTCGTGCACAA
CAATGGTGACTTCTACAGCGCGGAGAATCTCGCTCTCTCCAGGGGAAGCCGAAGTTTCCAAAAGGTCGTT
GATCAAAGCTCGCCGCGTTGTTTCATCAAGCCTTACGGTCACCGTAACCAGCAAATCAATATCACTGTGT
GGCTTCAGGCCGCCATCCACTGCGGAGCCGTACAAATGTACGGCCAGCAACGTCGGTTCGAGATGGCGCT
CGATGACGCCAACTACCTCTGATAGTTGAGTCGATACTTCGGCGATCACCGCTTCCCTCATACTCTTCCT
TTTTCAATATTATTGAAGCATTTATCAGGGTTATTGTCTCATGAGCGGATACATATTTGAATGTATTTAG
AAAAATAAACAAATAGCTAGCTCACTCGGTCGCTACCAGGGTTATTGTCTCATGAGCGGATACATATTTG
AATGTATTTAGAAAAATAAACAAATAGGGGTTCCGCGCACATTTCCCCGAAAAGTGCCACCTGCATCGAT
TTATTATGACAACTTGACGGCTACATCATTCACTTTTTCTTCACAACCGGCACGGAACTCGCTCGGGCTG
GCCCCGGTGCATTTTTTAAATACCCGCGAGAAGTAGAGTTGATCGTCAAAACCAACATTGCGACCGACGG
TGGCGATAGGCATCCGGGTGGTGCTCAAAAGCAGCTTCGCCTGGCTGATACGTTGGTCCTCGCGCCAGCT
TAAGACGCTAATCCCTAACTGCTGGCGGAAAAGATGTGACAGACGCGACGGCGACAAGCAAACATGCTGT
GCGACGCTGGCGATATCAAAATTGCTGTCTGCCAGGTGATCGCTGATGTACTGACAAGCCTCGCGTACCC
GATTATCCATCGGTGGATGGAGCGACTCGTTAATCGCTTCCATGCGCCGCAGTAACAATTGCTCAAGCAG
ATTTATCGCCAGCAGCTCCGAATAGCGCCCTTCCCCTTGCCCGGCGTTAATGATTTGCCCAAACAGGTCG
CTGAAATGCGGCTGGTGCGCTTCATCCGGGCGAAAGAACCCCGTATTGGCAAATATTGACGGCCAGTTAA
GCCATTCATGCCAGTAGGCGCGCGGACGAAAGTAAACCCACTGGTGATACCATTCGCGAGCCTCCGGATG
ACGACCGTAGTGATGAATCTCTCCTGGCGGGAACAGCAAAATATCACCCGGTCGGCAAACAAATTCTCGT
CCCTGATTTTTCACCACCCCCTGACCGCGAATGGTGAGATTGAGAATATAACCTTTCATTCCCAGCGGTC
GGTCGATAAAAAAATCGAGATAACCGTTGGCCTCAATCGGCGTTAAACCCGCCACCAGATGGGCATTAAA
CGAGTATCCCGGCAGCAGGGGATCATTTTGCGCTTCAGCCATACTTTTCATACTCCCGCCATTCAGAG
